Addgene plasmid #57508: mEos4b-H2B-6
Purpose: Localization: Nucleus/Histones, Excitation: 505 / 569, Emission: 516 / 581
Depositing lab: Michael Davidson & Loren Looger. Depositing organization: Florida State University, Tallahassee.
Backbone
  Vector backbone: mEos4b
  Backbone size w/o insert (bp): 4750
  Vector type: Mammalian Expression
  Selectable markers: Neomycin (select with G418)
Growth in bacteria
  Bacterial resistance: Kanamycin, 50 μg/mL
  Growth temperature: 37°C
  Growth strain: DH5alpha
  Copy number: High Copy
Gene/Insert
  Gene/Insert name: H2B (alt names: Human Histone H2B; NM_021058.3)
  Species: H. sapiens (human)
  Mutation: D26G and V119I in H2B
  Entrez Gene: H2BC11 (a.k.a. H2B/r, H2BFR, H2BJ, HIST1H2BJ)
  Promoter: CMV
  Tag / fusion protein: mEos4b
  Cloning method: Unknown
  Sequencing primers: 5′ CMV-F; 3′ SV40pA-R
Terms and licenses: Academic/Nonprofit Terms; Industry Terms
Depositor comments: . Excitation = 505 / 569; Emission = 516 / 581
How to cite: mEos4b-H2B-6 was a gift from Michael Davidson & Loren Looger (Addgene plasmid # 57508 ; http://n2t.net/addgene:57508 ; RRID:Addgene_57508)
