[The description below was written by a language model from this plasmid's Addgene catalogue record.]
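Description:
mEos4b-H2B-6 is a mammalian expression plasmid that produces human histone H2B fused to the photoconvertible fluorescent protein mEos4b, so that chromatin in the nucleus is labelled. It is built on an mEos4b backbone of about 4.75 kb without the insert. In bacteria it is maintained as a high-copy plasmid under kanamycin selection. A neomycin resistance marker allows G418 selection of transfected mammalian cells, which makes stable lines possible as well as transient expression. The record includes no feature table, so the origin of replication, the polyadenylation signal and the promoters driving the resistance markers are not explicitly listed. The use of an SV40 polyA reverse sequencing primer does suggest an SV40 polyadenylation signal downstream of the fusion.

The insert is the human H2B gene H2BC11 (also known as HIST1H2BJ), transcribed from the CMV immediate-early promoter for strong constitutive expression. The H2B coding sequence carries two recorded substitutions, D26G and V119I. The record does not say which end of H2B carries mEos4b. It also does not explain the "6" in the name, which may refer to a linker length.

mEos4b is a green-to-red photoconvertible protein. The record gives excitation/emission of 505/516 nm for the green form and 569/581 nm for the red form, and Eos-family proteins are typically converted by violet or near-UV light. Because H2B is a core nucleosome component, the fusion serves as a nuclear and histone localization marker. This suits it to imaging chromatin in cells, to tracking optically highlighted subpopulations of histones, and to single-molecule localization approaches such as PALM that depend on photoconversion.
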