>Addgene plasmid #57508 | mEos4b-H2B-6 | depositor partial sequence | sequence record 88649 | insert sequence
CCGCTAGCGCTACCGGACTCAGATCTCGAGCTCAAGCTTCGAATTCTGCAGTCGACGGTACCGCCACCAT
GCCAGAGCCAGCGAAGTCTGCTCCCGCCCCGAAAAAGGGCTCCAAGAAGGCGGTGACTAAGGCGCAGAAG
AAAGGCGGCAAGAAGCGCAAGCGCAGCCGCAAGGAGAGCTATTCCATCTATGTGTACAAGGTTCTGAAGC
AGGTCCACCCTGACACCGGCATTTCGTCCAAGGCCATGGGCATCATGAATTCGTTTGTGAACGACATTTT
CGAGCGCATCGCAGGTGAGGCTTCCCGCCTGGCGCATTACAACAAGCGCTCGACCATCACCTCCAGGGAG
ATCCAGACGGCCGTGCGCCTGCTGCTGCCTGGGGAGTTGGCCAAGCACGCCGTGTCCGAGGGTACTAAGG
CCATCACCAAGTACACCAGCGCTAAGGATCCACCGGTCGCCACCATGGTGAGTGCGATTAAGCCAGACAT
GAGGATCAAACTCCGTATGGAAGGCAACGTAAACGGGCACCACTTTGTGATCGACGGAGATGGTACAGGC
AAGCCTTATGAGGGAAAACAGACCATGGATCTTGAAGTCAAAGAGGGCGGACCTCTGCCTTTTGCCTTTG
ATATCCTGACCACTGCATTCCATTACGGCAACAGGGTATTCGTGAAATATCCAGACAACATACAAGACTA
TTTTAAGCAGTCGTTTCCTAAGGGGTATTCGTGGGAACGAAGCTTGACTTTCGAAGACGGGGGCATTTGC
AATGCCAGAAACGACATAACAATGGAAGGGGACACTTTCTATAATAAAGTTCGATTTTATGGTACCAACT
TTCCCGCCAATGGTCCAGTTATGCAGAAGAAGACGCTGAAATGGGAGCCCTCCACTGAGAAAATGTATGT
GCGTGATGGAGTGCTGACGGGTGATATTGAGATGGCTTTGTTGCTTGAAGGAAATGCCCATTACCGATGT
GACTTCAGAACTACTTACAAAGCTAAGGAGAAGGGTGTCAAGTTACCAGGCGCCCACTTTGTGGACCACG
CCATTGAGATTTTAAGCCATGACAAAGATTACAACAAGGTTAAGCTGTATGAGCATGCTGTTGCTCATTC
TGGATTGCCTGACAATGCCAGACGATAAGCGGCCGCGACTCTAGATCATAATCAGCCATACCACATTTTA
GAA
