>Addgene plasmid #57508 | mEos4b-H2B-6 | addgene partial sequence | sequence record 133626 | AllEos-R 5'-GTACCATCTCCGTCGATCAC-3'
TGGTGGCGACCGGTGGATCCTTAGCGCTGGTGTACTTGGTGATGGCCTTAGTACCCTCGGACACGGCGTG
CTTGGCCAACTCCCCAGGCAGCAGCAGGCGCACGGCCGTCTGGATCTCCCTGGAGGTGATGGTCGAGCGC
TTGTTGTAATGCGCCAGGCGGGAAGCCTCACCTGCGATGCGCTCGAAAATGTCGTTCACAAACGAATTCA
TGATGCCCATGGCCTTGGACGAAATGCCGGTGTCAGGGTGGACCTGCTTCAGAACCTTGTACACATAGAT
GGAATAGCTCTCCTTGCGGCTGCGCTTGCGCTTCTTGCCGCCTTTCTTCTGCGCCTTAGTCACCGCCTTC
TTGGAGCCCTTTTTCGGGGCGGGAGCAGACTTCGCTGGCTCTGGCATGGTGGCGGTACCGTCGACTGCAG
AATTCGAAGCTTGAGCTCGAGATCTGAGTCCGGTAGCGCTAGCGGATCTGAC
